>Addgene plasmid #35052 | IFI16-(192-393)-HinA | addgene partial sequence | sequence record 45033 | T7 5'-TAATACGACTCACTATAGGG-3'
TTTGTTTACTTTAAGAAGGAGATATACCATGGGCAGCAGCCATCATCATCATCATCACAGCAGCGGCCTG
GTGCCGCGCGGCAGCCATATGCAGGTAACTCCCAGAAGAAATGTTCTCCAAAAACGCCCAGTGATAGTGA
AGGTACTGAGTACAACAAAGCCATTTGAATATGAGACCCCAGAAATGGAGAAAAAAATAATGTTTCATGC
TACAGTGGCTACACAGACACAGTTCTTCCATGTGAAGGTTTTAAACACCAGCTTGAAGGAGAAATTCAAT
GGAAAGAAAATCATCATCATATCAGATTATTTGGAATATGATAGTCTCCTAGAGGTCAATGAAGAATCTA
CTGTATCTGAAGCTGGTCCTAACCAAACGTTTGAGGTTCCAAATAAAATCATCAACAGAGCAAAGGAAAC
TCTGAAGATTGATATTCTTCACAAACAAGCTTCAGGAAATATTGTATATGGGGTATTTATGCTACATAAG
AAAACAGTAAATCAGAAGACCACAATCTACGAAATTCAGGATGATAGAGGAAAAATGGATGTAGTGGGGA
CAGGACAATGTCACAATATCCCCTGTGAAGAAGGAGATAAGCTCCAACTTTTCTGCTTTCGACTTAGAAA
AAAGAACCAGATGTCAAAACTGATTTCAGAAATGCATAGTTTTATCCAGATAAAGAAAAAAACAAACTAG
GGATCCGGCTGCTAACAAAGCCCGAAAGGAAGCTGAGTTGGCTGCTGCCACCGCTGAGCAATAACTAGCA
TAACCCCTTGGGGCCTCTAAACGGGTCTTGAGGGGTTTTTTGCTGAAAGGAGGAACTATATCCGGATATC
CGCAGAGGCCGGCGTAC
