[The description below was written by a language model from this plasmid's Addgene catalogue record.]
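Description:
IFI16-(192-393)-HinA is a bacterial expression plasmid built on the Novagen pET15b backbone (about 5.7 kb without insert). It is designed for recombinant production of a defined fragment of the human interferon-inducible protein IFI16 in E. coli. The plasmid is maintained under ampicillin selection, is recorded as high copy, and is propagated in a standard cloning strain (DH5alpha). No feature table accompanies the record, so the replication origin and other backbone elements are not itemised.

The insert is a 603 bp fragment of human IFI16 (also known as IFNGIP1 or PYHIN2) encoding residues 192–393, which correspond to the HinA domain, the first of the protein's HIN domains. It was cloned between the NdeI and BamHI sites, both of which are retained, placing the coding sequence in frame with the N-terminal His tag supplied by the backbone. Transcription is driven by the T7 promoter, so expression depends on a host that supplies T7 RNA polymerase. The depositor names a BL21(DE3) Codon-Plus RIL strain for protein production; such strains carry extra rare-codon tRNA genes that help translation of human sequences. Expression is induced with IPTG. The His tag allows purification by immobilised metal affinity chromatography.

The associated publication is a structural study of IFI16 and its interaction with the tumour suppressor p53. This suggests the construct was made to produce isolated HinA domain for structural, biophysical and binding experiments. The insert can be verified by sequencing from the flanking T7 promoter and T7 terminator primer sites.
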