Addgene plasmid #35052: IFI16-(192-393)-HinA
Depositing lab: Cheryl Arrowsmith. Depositing organization: University Health Network. Publication: Interferon-inducible protein 16: insight into the interaction with tumor suppressor p53. Liao JC, Lam R, Brazda V, Duan S, Ravichandran M, Ma J, Xiao T, Tempel W, Zuo X, Wang YX, Chirgadze NY, Arrowsmith CH. Structure. 2011 Mar 9;19(3):418-29. 10.1016/j.str.2010.12.015 PubMed 21397192.
Backbone
  Vector backbone: pET15b
  Backbone manufacturer: Novagen
  Backbone size w/o insert (bp): 5700
  Vector type: Bacterial Expression
Growth in bacteria
  Bacterial resistance: Ampicillin, 100 μg/mL
  Growth temperature: 37°C
  Growth strain: DH5alpha
  Growth instructions: induce culture at OD600=0.8 with 1mM IPTG, 15oC overnight
  Copy number: High Copy
Gene/Insert
  Gene/Insert name: IFI16-(192-393)-HinA
  Species: H. sapiens (human)
  Insert size (bp): 603
  Mutation: Contains HinA domain: aa 192-393
  Entrez Gene: IFI16 (a.k.a. IFNGIP1, PYHIN2)
  Promoter: T7
  Tag / fusion protein: His (N terminal on backbone)
  Cloning method: Restriction Enzyme; 5′ cloning site NdeI (not destroyed); 3′ cloning site BamHI (not destroyed)
  Sequencing primers: 5′ T7; 3′ T7-term
Terms and licenses: Academic/Nonprofit Terms; Industry Terms: Not Available to Industry
Depositor comments: Growth conditions for protein production: BL21DE3-Codon-plus-RIL
How to cite: IFI16-(192-393)-HinA was a gift from Cheryl Arrowsmith (Addgene plasmid # 35052 ; http://n2t.net/addgene:35052 ; RRID:Addgene_35052)
